Addgene plasmid #201831: pB-CAG-FLEX-F14F15-BFP-(mCherry)'
Purpose: piggyBac transposon plasmid for making Cre and Flpo reporter cell lines using piggyBac transposase
Depositing lab: Ian Wickersham. Depositing organization: Massachusetts Institute of Technology. Publication: Third-generation rabies viral vectors allow nontoxic retrograde targeting of projection neurons with greatly increased efficiency. Jin L, Sullivan HA, Zhu M, Lea NE, Lavin TK, Fu X, Matsuyama M, Hou Y, Feng G, Wickersham IR. Cell Rep Methods. 2023 Nov 20;3(11):100644. doi: 10.1016/j.crmeth.2023.100644. PubMed 37989085.
Backbone
  Vector backbone: pB-CAG
  Backbone size w/o insert (bp): 6000
  Total vector size (bp): 8924
  Vector type: Mammalian Expression
Growth in bacteria
  Bacterial resistance: Ampicillin, 100 μg/mL
  Growth temperature: 37°C
  Growth strain: NEB Stable
  Copy number: High Copy
Gene/Insert 1
  Gene/Insert name: CAG (alt name: CAG promoter)
  Species: Synthetic
  Insert size (bp): 1699
  Promoter: CAG
  Cloning method: Unknown
  Sequencing primers: 5′ n/a
Gene/Insert 2
  Gene/Insert name: BFP (alt name: mTagBFP2)
  Species: Synthetic
Terms and licenses: Academic/Nonprofit Terms; Industry Terms: Not Available to Industry
Depositor comments: Please visit https://www.biorxiv.org/content/10.1101/2022.02.23.481706v3 for bioRxiv preprint.
How to cite: pB-CAG-FLEX-F14F15-BFP-(mCherry)' was a gift from Ian Wickersham (Addgene plasmid # 201831 ; http://n2t.net/addgene:201831 ; RRID:Addgene_201831)
