[The description below was written by a language model from this plasmid's Addgene catalogue record and pLannotate feature annotations shown in this document.]
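Description:
pB-CAG-FLEX-F14F15-BFP-(mCherry)' is a roughly 8.9 kb mammalian expression plasmid built on the pB-CAG piggyBac transposon backbone. It is intended for genomic integration by co-delivered piggyBac transposase to generate stable reporter cell lines that respond to Cre and Flpo recombinases. In bacteria it is maintained through a high-copy ColE1/pUC-type origin and selected with ampicillin (β-lactamase gene with its own promoter). An f1 origin and lacZα/lac promoter remnants are carried over from the cloning vector. The automated annotation does not label the piggyBac terminal repeats. The unannotated stretches flanking the expression cassette, and the short fragments called as lambda phage portal protein, may correspond to this transposon-end region, but the record does not confirm it.

The cassette is driven by the CAG promoter (CMV enhancer, chicken β-actin promoter and chimeric intron) and ends with a WPRE, which enhances transcript expression, and a bGH polyadenylation signal. Between them, a FLEX arrangement of paired loxP and lox2272 sites in opposing orientations brackets two reporters. These are a blue fluorescent protein (mTagBFP2 per the catalogue, annotated as TagBFP) in the sense orientation and mCherry in the inverted orientation. As drawn, cells should express BFP constitutively. Cre-mediated inversion followed by excision between the incompatible lox pairs would lock the segment in the flipped orientation, placing mCherry in sense and switching fluorescence from blue to red. The "F14F15" in the name implies a parallel pair of heterospecific Flp target sites that would give the same switch with Flpo. These sites are not annotated in the feature table, though unlabelled gaps lie next to the lox sites. The associated work concerns recombinase-expressing rabies viral vectors, so such reporter lines would plausibly serve to detect recombinase delivery.
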