Features (pLannotate 1.2.2; 26 found; start..end, strand, type, name):
      1..105     -  promoter       AmpR promoter: bla
    158..586     -  rep_origin     f1 ori (sequence partly withheld): f1 bacteriophage origin of replication; arrow indicates direction of (+) strand synthesis
    591..746     -  CDS            lacZα (fragment): LacZα fragment of β-galactosidase; lacZ fragment
    748..867     +  CDS            B (fragment): PORTL_LAMBD - Experimental evidence at protein level: Swiss-Prot protein existence level 1. Forms the portal vertex of the capsid (PubMed:6228056, PubMed:6232391). This portal plays critical roles in head assembly, genome packaging, neck/tail attachment, and genome ejection (Probable). The portal protein multimerizes as a single ring-shaped homododecamer arranged around a central channel (PubMed:6232391). Binds to the terminase subunits to form the packaging machine (PubMed:7799432). From Escherichia phage lambda (Bacteriophage lambda).
   1419..1722    +  enhancer       CMV enhancer: human cytomegalovirus immediate early enhancer
   1724..1999    +  promoter       chicken β-actin promoter: No description available
   2000..3016    +  intron         chimeric intron: chimera between introns from chicken β-actin and rabbit β-globin
   3071..3104    +  protein_bind   loxP: Cre-mediated recombination occurs in the 8-bp core sequence (GCATACAT). Cre recombinase
   3105..3154    +  intron         β-globin intron (fragment): internally truncated intron from human β-globin
   3155..3188    +  protein_bind   lox2272: Cre-mediated recombination occurs in the 8-bp core sequence (GGATACTT). lox2272 sites are compatible with each other, but incompatible with loxP or loxN sites (Lee and Saito, 1988). Cre recombinase
   3249..3298    -  intron         β-globin intron (fragment): internally truncated intron from human β-globin
   3345..4046    +  CDS            TagBFP: monomeric blue fluorescent protein mammalian codon-optimized
   4052..4759    -  CDS            mCherry: mCherry is a basic (constitutively fluorescent) red fluorescent protein published in 2004, derived from Discosoma sp.. It is reported to be a very rapidly-maturing monomer with low acid sensitivity.
   4808..4858    -  intron         β-globin intron (fragment): internally truncated intron from human β-globin
   4915..4948    -  protein_bind   loxP: Cre-mediated recombination occurs in the 8-bp core sequence (GCATACAT). Cre recombinase
   4949..4998    +  intron         β-globin intron (fragment): internally truncated intron from human β-globin
   4999..5032    -  protein_bind   lox2272: Cre-mediated recombination occurs in the 8-bp core sequence (GGATACTT). lox2272 sites are compatible with each other, but incompatible with loxP or loxN sites (Lee and Saito, 1988). Cre recombinase
   5038..5626    +  misc_feature   WPRE: woodchuck hepatitis virus posttranscriptional regulatory element
   5630..5854    +  polyA_signal   bGH poly(A) signal: bovine growth hormone polyadenylation signal
   6429..6896    +  CDS            B (fragment): PORTL_LAMBD - Experimental evidence at protein level: Swiss-Prot protein existence level 1. Forms the portal vertex of the capsid (PubMed:6228056, PubMed:6232391). This portal plays critical roles in head assembly, genome packaging, neck/tail attachment, and genome ejection (Probable). The portal protein multimerizes as a single ring-shaped homododecamer arranged around a central channel (PubMed:6232391). Binds to the terminase subunits to form the packaging machine (PubMed:7799432). From Escherichia phage lambda (Bacteriophage lambda).
   6934..6950    -  protein_bind   lac operator: The lac repressor binds to the lac operator to inhibit transcription in E. coli. This inhibition can be relieved by adding lactose or isopropyl-β-D-thiogalactopyranoside (IPTG). lac repressor encoded by lacI
   6958..6988    -  promoter       lac promoter: promoter for the E. coli lac operon
   7003..7024    -  protein_bind   CAP binding site: CAP binding activates transcription in the presence of cAMP. E. coli catabolite activator protein
   7037..7129    -  CDS            lacI (fragment): lac repressor; lacI; The lac repressor binds to the lac operator to inhibit transcription in E. coli. This inhibition can be relieved by adding lactose or isopropyl-β-D-thiogalactopyranoside (IPTG).
   7312..7900    -  rep_origin     ori: high-copy-number ColE1/pMB1/pBR322/pUC origin of replication
   8071..8931    -  CDS            AmpR: β-lactamase; bla; confers resistance to ampicillin, carbenicillin, and related antibiotics
>Addgene plasmid #201831 | pB-CAG-FLEX-F14F15-BFP-(mCherry)' | addgene full sequence | sequence record 429161 | Addgene NGS Result
ACTCTTCCTTTTTCAATATTATTGAAGCATTTATCAGGGTTATTGTCTCATGAGCGGATACATATTTGAA
TGTATTTAGAAAAATAAACAAATAGGGGTTCCGCGCACATTTCCCCGAAAAGTGCCACCTAAATTGTAAG
CGTTAATATTTTGTTAAAATTCGCGTTAAATTTTTGTTAAATCAGCTCATTTTTTAACCAATAGGCCGAA
ATCGGCAAAATCCCTTATAAATCAAAAGAATAGACCGAGATAGGGT
[37 nt withheld, positions 257-293]
AAAGAACGTGGACTCCAACGTCAAAGG
[49 nt withheld, positions 321-369]
T
[91 nt withheld, positions 371-461]
G
[124 nt withheld, positions 463-586]
CCCATTCGCCATTCAGGCTGCGCAACTGTTGGGAAGGGCGATCGGTGCGGGCCTCTTCGCTATTACGCCA
GCTGGCGAAAGGGGGATGTGCTGCAAGGCGATTAAGTTGGGTAACGCCAGGGTTTTCCCAGTCACGACGT
TGTAAAACGACGGCCAGTGAGCGCGCCTCGTTCATTCACGTTTTTGAACCCGTGGAGGACGGGCAGACTC
GCGGTGCAAATGTGTTTTACAGCGTGATGGAGCAGATGAAGATGCTCGACACGCTGCAGAACACGCAGCT
AGATTAACCCTAGAAAGATAATCATATTGTGACGTACGTTAAAGATAATCATGTGTAAAATTGACGCATG
TGTTTTATCGGTCTGTATATCGAGGTTTATTTATTAATTTGAATAGATATTAAGTTTTATTATATTTACA
CTTACATACTAATAATAAATTCAACAAACAATTTATTTATGTTTATTTATTTATTAAAAAAAACAAAAAC
TCAAAATTTCTTCTATAAAGTAACAAAACTTTTATGAGGGACAGCCCCCCCCCAAAGCCCCCAGGGATGT
AATTACGTCCCTCCCCCGCTAGGGGGCAGCAGCGAGCCGCCCGGGGCTCCGCTCCGGTCCGGCGCTCCCC
CCGCATCCCCGAGCCGGCAGCGTGCGGGGACAGCCCGGGCACGGGGAAGGTGGCACGGGATCGCTTTCCT
CTGAACGCTTCTCGCTGCTCTTTGAGCCTGCAGACACCTGGGGGGATACGGGGAAAAGGCCTCCACGGCC
ACTAGTTATTAATAGTAATCAATTACGGGGTCATTAGTTCATAGCCCATATATGGAGTTCCGCGTTACAT
AACTTACGGTAAATGGCCCGCCTGGCTGACCGCCCAACGACCCCCGCCCATTGACGTCAATAATGACGTA
TGTTCCCATAGTAACGCCAATAGGGACTTTCCATTGACGTCAATGGGTGGAGTATTTACGGTAAACTGCC
CACTTGGCAGTACATCAAGTGTATCATATGCCAAGTACGCCCCCTATTGACGTCAATGACGGTAAATGGC
CCGCCTGGCATTATGCCCAGTACATGACCTTATGGGACTTTCCTACTTGGCAGTACATCTACGTATTAGT
CATCGCTATTACCATGGTCGAGGTGAGCCCCACGTTCTGCTTCACTCTCCCCATCTCCCCCCCCTCCCCA
CCCCCAATTTTGTATTTATTTATTTTTTAATTATTTTGTGCAGCGRKGGGGGSGGGGGGGGGGGGGGSGC
GCGCCAGGCGGGGCGGGGCGGGGCGAGGGGCGGGGCGGGGCGAGGCGGAGAGGTGCGGCGGCAGCCAATC
AGAGCGGCGCGCTCCGAAAGTTTCCTTTTATGGCGAGGCGGCGGCGGCGGCGGCCCTATAAAAAGCGAAG
CGCGCGGCGGGCGGGAGTCGCTGCGCGCTGCCTTCGCCCCGTGCCCCGCTCCGCCGCCGCCTCGCGCCGC
CCGCCCCGGCTCTGACTGACCGCGTTACTCCCACAGGTGAGCGGGCGGGACGGCCCTTCTCCTCCGGGCT
GTAATTAGCGCTTGGTTTAATGACGGCTTGTTTCTTTTCTGTGGCTGCGTGAAAGCCTTGAGGGGCTCCG
GGAGGGCCCTTTGTGCGGGGGGAGCGGCTCGGGGGGTGCGTGCGTGTGTGTGTGCGTGGGGAGCGCCGCG
TGCGGCTCCGCGCTGCCCGGCGGCTGTGAGCGCTGCGGGCGCGGCGCGGGGCTTTGTGCGCTCCGCAGTG
TGCGCGAGGGGAGCGCGGCCGGGGGCGGTGCCCCGCGGTGCGGGGGGGGCTGCGAGGGGAACAAAGGCTG
CGTGCGGGGTGTGTGCGTGGGGGGGTGAGCAGGGGGTGTGGGCGCGTCGGTCGGGCTGCAACCCCCCCTG
CACCCCCCTCCCCGAGTTGCTGAGCACGGCCCGGCTTCGGGTGCGGGGCTCCGTACGGGGCGTGGCGCGG
GGCTCGCCGTGCCGGGCGGGGGGTGGCGGCAGGTGGGGGTGCCGGGCGGGGCGGGGCCGCCTCGGGCCGG
GGAGGGCTCGGGGGAGGGGCGCGGCGGCCCCCGGAGCGCCGGCGGCTGTCGAGGCGCGGCGAGCCGCAGC
CATTGCCTTTTATGGTAATCGTGCGAGAGGGCGCAGGGACTTCCTTTGTCCCAAATCTGTGCGGAGCCGA
AATCTGGGAGGCGCCGCCGCACCCCCTCTAGCGGGCGCGGGGCGAAGCGGTGCGGCGCCGGCAGGAAGGA
AATGGGCGGGGAGGGCCTTCGTGCGTCGCCGCGCCGCCGTCCCCTTCTCCCTCTCCAGCCTCGGGGCTGT
CCGCGGGGGGACGGCTGCCTTCGGGGGGGACGGGGCAGGGCGGGGTTCGGCTTCTGGCGTGTGACCGGCG
GCTCTAGAGCCTCTGCTAACCATGTTCATGCCTTCTTCTTTTTCCTACAGCTCCTGGGCAACGTGCTGGT
TATTGTGCTGTCTCATCATTTTGGCAAAGAATTCATAACTTCGTATAGCATACATTATACGAAGTTATTC
TTTGCACCATTCTAAAGAATAACAGTGATAATTTCTGGGTTAAGGCAAATAACTTCGTATAGGATACTTT
ATACGAAGTTATGCTAGGATCATTTTGGCAAAGAATTCGAAGTTCCTATTCTATCAGAAGTATAGGAACT
TCGCAGAATGGTAGCTGGATTGTAGCTGCTATTAGCAATATGAAACCTCTTAGAAGTTCCTATTCTTATA
GGAGTATAGGAACTTCGCTAGCGCCACCATGAGCGAGCTGATTAAGGAGAACATGCACATGAAGCTGTAC
ATGGAGGGCACCGTGGACAACCATCACTTCAAGTGCACATCCGAGGGCGAAGGCAAGCCCTACGAGGGCA
CCCAGACCATGAGAATCAAGGTGGTCGAGGGCGGCCCTCTCCCCTTCGCCTTCGACATCCTGGCTACTAG
CTTCCTCTACGGCAGCAAGACCTTCATCAACCACACCCAGGGCATCCCCGACTTCTTCAAGCAGTCCTTC
CCTGAGGGCTTCACATGGGAGAGAGTCACCACATACGAAGACGGGGGCGTGCTGACCGCTACCCAGGACA
CCAGCCTCCAGGACGGCTGCCTCATCTACAACGTCAAGATCAGAGGGGTGAACTTCACATCCAACGGCCC
TGTGATGCAGAAGAAAACACTCGGCTGGGAGGCCTTCACCGAGACGCTGTACCCCGCTGACGGCGGCCTG
GAAGGCAGAAACGACATGGCCCTGAAGCTCGTGGGCGGGAGCCATCTGATCGCAAACGCCAAGACCACAT
ATAGATCCAAGAAACCCGCTAAGAACCTCAAGATGCCTGGCGTCTACTATGTGGACTACAGACTGGAAAG
AATCAAGGAGGCCAACAACGAGACCTACGTCGAGCAGCACGAGGTGGCAGTGGCCAGATACTGCGACCTC
CCTAGCAAACTGGGGCACAAGCTTAATTAAGGTTACTTGTACAGCTCGTCCATGCCGCCGGTAGAGTGGC
GGCCCTCGGCGCGTTCGTACTGTTCCACGATGGTGTAGTCCTCGTTGTGGGAGGTGATGTCCAACTTGAT
GTTGACGTTGTAGGCGCCGGGCAGCTGCACGGGCTTCTTGGCCTTGTAGGTGGTCTTGACCTCAGCGTCG
TAGTGGCCGCCGTCCTTCAGCTTCAGCCTCTGCTTGATCTCGCCCTTCAGGGCGCCGTCCTCGGGGTACA
TCCGCTCGGAGGAGGCCTCCCAGCCCATGGTCTTCTTCTGCATTACGGGGCCGTCGGAGGGGAAGTTGGT
GCCGCGCAGCTTCACCTTGTAGATGAACTCGCCGTCCTGCAGGGAGGAGTCCTGGGTCACGGTCACCACG
CCGCCGTCCTCGAAGTTCATCACGCGCTCCCACTTGAAGCCCTCGGGGAAGGACAGCTTCAAGTAGTCGG
GGATGTCGGCGGGGTGCTTCACGTAGGCCTTGGAGCCGTACATGAACTGAGGGGACAGGATGTCCCAGGC
GAAGGGCAGGGGGCCACCCTTGGTCACCTTCAGCTTGGCGGTCTGGGTGCCCTCGTAGGGGCGGCCCTCG
CCCTCGCCCTCGATCTCGAACTCGTGGCCGTTCACGGAGCCCTCCATGTGCACCTTGAAGCGCATGAACT
CCTTGATGATGGCCATGTTATCCTCCTCGCCCTTGCTCACCATGGTGGCGGCGCGCCGAAGTTCCTATAC
TTCTGATAGAATAGGAACTTCTTGCCTTAACCCAGAAATTATCACTGTTATTCTTTAGAATGGTGCAAAG
AGAAGTTCCTATACTCCTATAAGAATAGGAACTTCTCCGGAATCAACCTCTGACGCGTATAACTTCGTAT
AATGTATGCTATACGAAGTTATTAAGAGGTTTCATATTGCTAATAGCAGCTACAATCCAGCTACCATTCT
GCATAACTTCGTATAAAGTATCCTATACGAAGTTATTCCGGAATCAACCTCTGGATTACAAAATTTGTGA
AAGATTGACTGGTATTCTTAACTATGTTGCTCCTTTTACGCTATGTGGATACGCTGCTTTAATGCCTTTG
TATCATGCTATTGCTTCCCGTATGGCTTTCATTTTCTCCTCCTTGTATAAATCCTGGTTGCTGTCTCTTT
ATGAGGAGTTGTGGCCCGTTGTCAGGCAACGTGGCGTGGTGTGCACTGTGTTTGCTGACGCAACCCCCAC
TGGTTGGGGCATTGCCACCACCTGTCAGCTCCTTTCCGGGACTTTCGCTTTCCCCCTCCCTATTGCCACG
GCGGAACTCATCGCCGCCTGCCTTGCCCGCTGCTGGACAGGGGCTCGGCTGTTGGGCACTGACAATTCCG
TGGTGTTGTCGGGGAAGCTGACGTCCTTTCCATGGCTGCTCGCCTGTGTTGCCACCTGGATTCTGCGCGG
GACGTCCTTCTGCTACGTCCCTTCGGCCCTCAATCCAGCGGACCTTCCTTCCCGCGGCCTGCTGCCGGCT
CTGCGGCCTCTTCCGCGTCTTCGCCTTCGCCCTCAGACGAGTCGGATCTCCCTTTGGGCCGCCTCCCCGC
CTGCTGTGCCTTCTAGTTGCCAGCCATCTGTTGTTTGCCCCTCCCCCGTGCCTTCCTTGACCCTGGAAGG
TGCCACTCCCACTGTCCTTTCCTAATAAAATGAGGAAATTGCATCGCATTGTCTGAGTAGGTGTCATTCT
ATTCTGGGGGGTGGGGTGGGGCAGGACAGCAAGGGGGAGGATTGGGAAGACAATAGCAGGCATGCTGGGG
ATGCGGTGGGCTCTATGGAGATCCGCGGCCCATTGGTATGGCTTTTTCCCCGTATCCCCCCAGGTGTCTG
CAGGCTCAAAGAGCAGCGAGAAGCGTTCAGAGGAAAGCGATCCCGTGCCACCTTCCCCGTGCCCGGGCTG
TCCCCGCACGCTGCCGGCTCGGGGATGCGGGGGGAGCGCCGGACCGGAGCGGAGCCCCGGGCGGCTCGCT
GCTGCCCCCTAGCGGGGGAGGGACGTAATTACATCCCTGGGGGCTTTGGGGGGGGGCTGTCCCTGATATC
TATAACAAGAAAATATATATATAATAAGTTATCACGTAAGTAGAACATGAAATAACAATATAATTATCGT
ATGAGTTAAATCTTAAAAGTCACGTAAAAGATAATCATGCGTCATTTTGACTCACGCGGTCGTTATAGTT
CAAAATCAGTGACACTTACCGCATTGACAAGCACGCCTCACGGGAGCTCCAAGCGGCGACTGAGATGTCC
TAAATGCACAGCGACGGATTCGCGCTATTTAGAAAGAGAGAGCAATATTTCAAGAATGCATGCGTCAATT
TTACGCAGACTATCTTTCTAGGGTTAATCTAGCTGCATCAGGATCATATCGTCGGGTCTTTTTTCCGGCT
CAGTCATCGCCCAAGCTGGCGCTATCTGGGCATCGGGGAGGAAGAAGCCCGTGCCTTTTCCCGCGAGGTT
GAAGCGGCATGGAAAGAGTTTGCCGAGGATGACTGCTGCTGCATTGACGTTGAGCGAAAACGCACGTTTA
CCATGATGATTCGGGAAGGTGTGGCCATGCACGCCTTTAACGGTGAACTGTTCGTTCAGGCCACCTGGGA
TACCAGTTCGTCGCGGCTTTTCCGGACACAGTTCCGGATGGTCAGCCCGAAGCGCATCAGCAACCCGAAC
AATACCGGCGACAGCCGGAACTGCCGTGCCGGTGTGCAGATTAATGACAGCGGTGCGGCGCTGGGATATT
ACGTCAGCGAGGACGGGTATCCTGGCTGGATGCCGCAGAAATGGACATGGATACCCCGTGAGTTACCCGG
CGGGCGCGCTTGGCGTAATCATGGTCATAGCTGTTTCCTGTGTGAAATTGTTATCCGCTCACAATTCCAC
ACAACATACGAGCCGGAAGCATAAAGTGTAAAGCCTGGGGTGCCTAATGAGTGAGCTAACTCACATTAAT
TGCGTTGCGCTCACTGCCCGCTTTCCAGTCGGGAAACCTGTCGTGCCAGCTGCATTAATGAATCGGCCAA
CGCGCGGGGAGAGGCGGTTTGCGTATTGGGCGCTCTTCCGCTTCCTCGCTCACTGACTCGCTGCGCTCGG
TCGTTCGGCTGCGGCGAGCGGTATCAGCTCACTCAAAGGCGGTAATACGGTTATCCACAGAATCAGGGGA
TAACGCAGGAAAGAACATGTGAGCAAAAGGCCAGCAAAAGGCCAGGAACCGTAAAAAGGCCGCGTTGCTG
GCGTTTTTCCATAGGCTCCGCCCCCCTGACGAGCATCACAAAAATCGACGCTCAAGTCAGAGGTGGCGAA
ACCCGACAGGACTATAAAGATACCAGGCGTTTCCCCCTGGAAGCTCCCTCGTGCGCTCTCCTGTTCCGAC
CCTGCCGCTTACCGGATACCTGTCCGCCTTTCTCCCTTCGGGAAGCGTGGCGCTTTCTCATAGCTCACGC
TGTAGGTATCTCAGTTCGGTGTAGGTCGTTCGCTCCAAGCTGGGCTGTGTGCACGAACCCCCCGTTCAGC
CCGACCGCTGCGCCTTATCCGGTAACTATCGTCTTGAGTCCAACCCGGTAAGACACGACTTATCGCCACT
GGCAGCAGCCACTGGTAACAGGATTAGCAGAGCGAGGTATGTAGGCGGTGCTACAGAGTTCTTGAAGTGG
TGGCCTAACTACGGCTACACTAGAAGAACAGTATTTGGTATCTGCGCTCTGCTGAAGCCAGTTACCTTCG
GAAAAAGAGTTGGTAGCTCTTGATCCGGCAAACAAACCACCGCTGGTAGCGGTGGTTTTTTTGTTTGCAA
GCAGCAGATTACGCGCAGAAAAAAAGGATCTCAAGAAGATCCTTTGATCTTTTCTACGGGGTCTGACGCT
CAGTGGAACGAAAACTCACGTTAAGGGATTTTGGTCATGAGATTATCAAAAAGGATCTTCACCTAGATCC
TTTTAAATTAAAAATGAAGTTTTAAATCAATCTAAAGTATATATGAGTAAACTTGGTCTGACAGTTACCA
ATGCTTAATCAGTGAGGCACCTATCTCAGCGATCTGTCTATTTCGTTCATCCATAGTTGCCTGACTCCCC
GTCGTGTAGATAACTACGATACGGGAGGGCTTACCATCTGGCCCCAGTGCTGCAATGATACCGCGAGACC
CACGCTCACCGGCTCCAGATTTATCAGCAATAAACCAGCCAGCCGGAAGGGCCGAGCGCAGAAGTGGTCC
TGCAACTTTATCCGCCTCCATCCAGTCTATTAATTGTTGCCGGGAAGCTAGAGTAAGTAGTTCGCCAGTT
AATAGTTTGCGCAACGTTGTTGCCATTGCTACAGGCATCGTGGTGTCACGCTCGTCGTTTGGTATGGCTT
CATTCAGCTCCGGTTCCCAACGATCAAGGCGAGTTACATGATCCCCCATGTTGTGCAAAAAAGCGGTTAG
CTCCTTCGGTCCTCCGATCGTTGTCAGAAGTAAGTTGGCCGCAGTGTTATCACTCATGGTTATGGCAGCA
CTGCATAATTCTCTTACTGTCATGCCATCCGTAAGATGCTTTTCTGTGACTGGTGAGTACTCAACCAAGT
CATTCTGAGAATAGTGTATGCGGCGACCGAGTTGCTCTTGCCCGGCGTCAATACGGGATAATACCGCGCC
ACATAGCAGAACTTTAAAAGTGCTCATCATTGGAAAACGTTCTTCGGGGCGAAAACTCTCAAGGATCTTA
CCGCTGTTGAGATCCAGTTCGATGTAACCCACTCGTGCACCCAACTGATCTTCAGCATCTTTTACTTTCA
CCAGCGTTTCTGGGTGAGCAAAAACAGGAAGGCAAAATGCCGCAAAAAAGGGAATAAGGGCGACACGGAA
ATGTTGAATACTCAT
